>Addgene plasmid #157398 | pD649-HAsp-HLA-F-COMP5AP-AviTag-9xHis | addgene full sequence | sequence record 410008 | Addgene NGS Result
TTTCAATATTATTGAAGCATTTATCAGGGTTATTGTCTCATGAGCGGATACATATTTGAATGTATTTAGA
AAAATAAACAAATAGGGGTCAGTGTTACAACCAATTAACCAATTCTGAACATTATCGCGAGCCCATTTAT
ACCTGAATATGGCTCATAACACCCCTTGCTCATGACCAAAATCCCTTAACGTGAGTTACGCGCGCGTCGT
TCCACTGAGCGTCAGACCCCGTAGAAAAGATCAAAGGATCTTCTTGAGATCCTTTTTTTCTGCGCGTAAT
CTGCTGCTTGCAAACAAAAAAACCACCGCTACCAGCGGTGGTTTGTTTGCCGGATCAAGAGCTACCAACT
CTTTTTCCGAAGGTAACTGGCTTCAGCAGAGCGCAGATACCAAATACTGTTCTTCTAGTGTAGCCGTAGT
TAGCCCACCACTTCAAGAACTCTGTAGCACCGCCTACATACCTCGCTCTGCTAATCCTGTTACCAGTGGC
TGCTGCCAGTGGCGATAAGTCGTGTCTTACCGGGTTGGACTCAAGACGATAGTTACCGGATAAGGCGCAG
CGGTCGGGCTGAACGGGGGGTTCGTGCACACAGCCCAGCTTGGAGCGAACGACCTACACCGAACTGAGAT
ACCTACAGCGTGAGCTATGAGAAAGCGCCACGCTTCCCGAAGGGAGAAAGGCGGACAGGTATCCGGTAAG
CGGCAGGGTCGGAACAGGAGAGCGCACGAGGGAGCTTCCAGGGGGAAACGCCTGGTATCTTTATAGTCCT
GTCGGGTTTCGCCACCTCTGACTTGAGCGTCGATTTTTGTGATGCTCGTCAGGGGGGCGGAGCCTATGGA
AAAACGCCAGCAACGCGGCCTTTTTACGGTTCCTGGCCTTTTGCTGGCCTTTTGCTCACATGTTCTTTCC
TGCGTTATCCCCTGATTCTGTGGATAACCGTATTACCGCCTTTGAGTGAGCTGATACCGCTCGCCGCAGC
CGAACGACCGAGCGCAGCGAGTCAGTGAGCGAGGAAGCGGAAGGCGAGAGTAGGGAACTGCCAGGCATCA
AACTAAGCAGAAGGCCCCTGACGGATGGCCTTTTTGCGTTTCTACAAACTCTTTCTGTGTTGTAAAACGA
CGGCCAGTCTTAAGCTCGGGCCCCCTGGGCGGTTCTGATAACGAGTAATCGTTAATCCGCAAATAACGTA
AAAACCCGCTTCGGCGGGTTTTTTTATGGGGGGAGTTTAGGGAAAGAGCATTTGTCAGAATATTTAAGGG
CGCCTGTCACTTTGCTTGATATATGAGAATTATTTAACCTTATAAATGAGAAAAAAGCAACGCACTTTAA
ATAAGATACGTTGCTTTTTCGATTGATGAACACCTATAATTAAACTATTCATCTATTATTTATGATTTTT
TGTATATACAATATTTCTAGTTTGTTAAAGAGAATTAAGAAAATAAATCTCGAAAATAATAAAGGGAAAA
TCAGTTTTTGATATCAAAATTATACATGTCAACGATAATACAAAATATAATACAAACTATAAGATGTTAT
CAGTATTTATTATCATTTAGAATAAATTTTGTGTCGCCCTTAATTGTGAGCGGATAACAATTACGAGCTT
CATGCACAGTGGCGTTGACTCAATATTGGCCATTAGCCATATTATTCATTGGTTATATAGCATAAATCAA
TATTGGCTATTGGCCATTGCATACGTTGTATCTATATCATAATATGTACATTTATATTGGCTCATGTCCA
ATATGACCGCCATGTTGGCATTGATTATTGACTAGTTATTAATAGTAATCAATTACGGGGTCATTAGTTC
ATAGCCCATATATGGAGTTCCGCGTTACATAACTTACGGTAAATGGCCCGCCTGGCTGACCGCCCAACGA
CCCCCGCCCATTGACGTCAATAATGACGTATGTTCCCATAGTAACGCCAATAGGGACTTTCCATTGACGT
CAATGGGTGGAGTATTTACGGTAAACTGCCCACTTGGCAGTACATCAAGTGTATCATATGCCAAGTACGC
CCCCTATTGACGTCAATGACGGTAAATGGCCCGCCTGGCATTATGCCCAGTACATGACCTTATGGGACTT
TCCTACTTGGCAGTACATCTACGTATTAGTCATCGCTATTACCATGGTGATGCGGTTTTGGCAGTACATC
AATGGGCGTGGATAGCGGTTTGACTCACGGGGATTTCCAAGTCTCCACCCCATTGACGTCAATGGGAGTT
TGTTTTGGCACCAAAATCAACGGGACTTTCCAAAATGTCGTAACAACTCCGCCCCATTGACGCAAATGGG
CGGTAGGCGTGTACGGTGGGAGGTCTATATAAGCAGAGCTCGTTTAGTGAACCGTCAGATCGCCTGGAGA
CGCCATCCACGCTGTTTTGACCTCCATAGAAGACACCGGGACCGATCCAGCCTCCGCGGCCGGGAACGGT
GCATTGGAACGCGGATTCCCCGTGCCAAGAGTGACGTAAGTACCGCCTATAGAGTCTATAGGCCCACCCC
CTTGGCTTCGTTAGAACGCGGCTACAATTAATACATAACCTTATGTATCATACACATACGATTTAGGTGA
CACTATAGAATAACATCCACTTTGCCTTTCTCTCCACAGGTGTCCACTCCCAGGTCCAACTGCACCTCGG
TTCTATCGAAAACGCGCCTGCTAGCGCCACCATGAAGACCATCATTGCCCTGAGCTACATCTTCTGCCTG
GTGTTCGCTGCGGCCGCC
[297 nt withheld, positions 2749-3045]
GGCGGAGGCGGATCTGGTGGCGGAGGAAGTGGCGGCGGAGGATCTGGATCTCACAGCCTGAGATACTTCA
GCACCGCCGTGTCCAGACCTGGAAGAGGCGAGCCTAGATATATCGCCGTGGAATACGTGGACGACACCCA
GTTTCTGAGATTCGACAGCGACGCCGCTATTCCCAGAATGGAACCCAGAGAGCCCTGGGTCGAGCAAGAG
GGACCTCAGTATTGGGAGTGGACCACCGGCTACGCCAAGGCCAATGCTCAGACAGATAGAGTGGCCCTGC
GGAACCTGCTGCGGAGATACAATCAGTCTGAGGCCGGCAGCCACACACTGCAGGGCATGAATGGCTGTGA
CATGGGCCCTGATGGCAGACTGCTGAGAGGCTATCACCAGCACGCCTACGACGGCAAGGACTACATCAGC
CTGAACGAGGACCTGCGGTCTTGGACAGCCGCTGATACAGTGGCCCAGATCACCCAGAGATTCTACGAGG
CCGAGGAATACGCCGAAGAGTTCCGGACATACCTGGAAGGCGAGTGCCTGGAACTGCTGCGCCGCTATCT
GGAAAACGGCAAAGAGACACTGCAGCGGGCCGATCCTCCTAAAGCTCACGTGGCCCACCATCCTATCAGC
GACCATGAGGCCACACTGAGATGTTGGGCCCTGGGCTTTTACCCTGCCGAGATCACACTGACCTGGCAGA
GAGATGGCGAGGAACAGACCCAGGATACCGAGCTGGTGGAAACAAGACCTGCCGGCGACGGCACCTTCCA
GAAATGGGCTGCTGTGGTTGTTCCTCCTGGCGAAGAACAGCGGTACACCTGTCACGTGCAGCACGAAGGA
CTGCCCCAGCCTCTGATTCTGAGATGGGAGCAGAGCCCTCAGCCTACAATCCCCATTGGCGCGCCGGAAG
ATCAAGTTGATCCAAGATTGATTGATGGCAAGGGCGGATCTCTGGAGGTGCTGTTCCAGGGACCAGGCGG
AAGCGGCAATCCCGGCGGCGATCTGGCCCCCCAGATGCTGCGCGAGCTGCAGGAGACCAATGCCGCCCTG
CAGGACGTGCGCGAGCTGCTGCGCCACCGCGTGAAGGAGATCACCTTCCTGAAGAACACCGTGATGGAGT
GCGACGCCTGCGGTATGCAGCCCTCTAGAGGCTCCGGCTCCATCATCCCAGTTGAGGAGGAGAACCCGGA
CTTCTGGAACCGCGAGGCAGCCGAGGCCCTGGGTGCCGCCAAGAAGCTGCAGCCTGCACAGACAGCCGCC
AAGAACCTCATCATCTTCCTGGGCGATGGGATGGGGGTGTCTACGGTGACAGCTGCCAGGATCCTAAAAG
GGCAGAAGAAGGACAAACTGGGGCCTGAGATACCCCTGGCCATGGACCGCTTCCCATATGTGGCTCTGTC
CAAGACATACAATGTAGACAAACATGTGCCAGACAGTGGAGCCACAGCCACGGCCTACCTGTGCGGGGTC
AAGGGCAACTTCCAGACCATTGGCTTGAGTGCAGCCGCCCGCTTTAACCAGTGCAACACGACACGCGGCA
ACGAGGTCATCTCCGTGATGAATCGGGCCAAGAAAGCAGGGAAGTCAGTGGGAGTGGTAACCACCACACG
AGTGCAGCACGCCTCGCCAGCCGGCACCTACGCCCACACGGTGAACCGCAACTGGTACTCGGACGCCGAC
GTGCCTGCCTCGGCCCGCCAGGAGGGGTGCCAGGACATCGCTACGCAGCTCATCTCCAACATGGACATTG
ACGTGATCCTAGGTGGAGGCCGAAAGTACATGTTTCGCATGGGAACCCCAGACCCTGAGTACCCAGATGA
CTACAGCCAAGGTGGGACCAGGCTGGACGGGAAGAATCTGGTGCAGGAATGGCTGGCGAAGCGCCAGGGT
GCCCGGTATGTGTGGAACCGCACTGAGCTCATGCAGGCTTCCCTGGACCCGTCTGTGACCCATCTCATGG
GTCTCTTTGAGCCTGGAGACATGAAATACGAGATCCACCGAGACTCCACACTGGACCCCTCCCTGATGGA
GATGACAGAGGCTGCCCTGCGCCTGCTGAGCAGGAACCCCCGCGGCTTCTTCCTCTTCGTGGAGGGTGGT
CGCATCGACCATGGTCATCATGAAAGCAGGGCTTACCGGGCACTGACTGAGACGATCATGTTCGACGACG
CCATTGAGAGGGCGGGCCAGCTCACCAGCGAGGAGGACACGCTGAGCCTCGTCACTGCCGACCACTCCCA
CGTCTTCTCCTTCGGAGGCTACCCCCTGCGAGGGAGCTCCATCTTCGGGCTGGCCCCTGGCAAGGCCCGG
GACAGGAAGGCCTACACGGTCCTCCTATACGGAAACGGTCCAGGCTATGTGCTCAAGGACGGCGCCCGGC
CGGATGTTACCGAGAGCGAGAGCGGGAGCCCCGAGTATCGGCAGCAGTCAGCAGTGCCCCTGGACGAAGA
GACCCACGCAGGCGAGGACGTGGCGGTGTTCGCGCGCGGCCCGCAGGCGCACCTGGTTCACGGCGTGCAG
GAGCAGACCTTCATAGCGCACGTCATGGCCTTCGCCGCCTGCCTGGAGCCCTACACCGCCTGCGACCTGG
CGCCCCCCGCCGGCACCACCGACGCCGCGCACCCGGGTGGCGGAGGACTGAACGACATCTTCGAGGCTCA
GAAAATCGAATGGCACGAACATCACCATCACCATCACCATCACCATTAAGGCCGGCCTGTAGTCACTGGC
ACAACGCGTTACCCGGTAAGCCAATCGGGTATACACGGTCGTCATACTGCAGACAGGGTTCTTCTACTTT
GCAAGATAGTCTTGAGTAGTAAAATAAATAGATAGAGAAAATCAGCCTCGACTGTGCCTTCTAGTTGCCA
GCCATCTGTTGTTTGCCCCTCCCCCGTGCCTTCCTTGACCCTGGAAGGTGCCACTCCCACTGTCCTTTCC
TAATAAAATGAGGAAATTGCATCACAACACTCAACCCTATCTCGGTCTATTCTTTTGATTTATAAGGGAT
TTTGCCGATTTCGGCCTATTGGTTAAAAAATGAGCTGATTTAACAAAAATTTAACGCGAATTAATTCTGT
GGAATGTGTGTCAGTTAGGGTGTGGAAAGTCCCCAGGCTCCCCAGCAGGCAGAAGTATGCAAAGCATGCA
TCTCAATTAGTCAGCAACCAGGTGTGGAAAGTCCCCAGGCTCCCCAGCAGGCAGAAGTATGCAAAGCATG
CATCTCAATTAGTCAGCAACCATAGTCCCGCCCCTAACTCCGCCCATCCCGCCCCTAACTCCGCCCAGTT
CCGCCCATTCTCCGCCCCATGGCTGACTAATTTTTTTTATTTATGCAGAGGCCGAGGCCGCCTCTGCCTC
TGAGCTATTCCAGAAGTAGTGAGGAGGCTTTTTTGGAGGCCTAGGCTTTTGCAAAAAGCTCCCGGGAGCT
TGTATATCCATTTTCGGATCTGATCAGCACGTGTTGACAATTAATCATCGGCATAGTATATCGGCATAGT
ATAATACGACAAGGTGAGGAACTAAACCATGACCGAGTACAAGCCCACGGTGCGCCTCGCCACCCGCGAC
GACGTCCCCAGGGCCGTACGCACCCTCGCCGCCGCGTTCGCCGACTACCCCGCCACGCGCCACACCGTCG
ATCCGGACCGCCACATCGAGCGGGTCACCGAGCTGCAAGAACTCTTCCTCACGCGCGTCGGGCTCGACAT
CGGCAAGGTGTGGGTCGCGGACGACGGCGCCGCGGTGGCGGTCTGGACCACGCCGGAGAGCGTCGAAGCG
GGGGCGGTGTTCGCCGAGATCGGCCCGCGCATGGCCGAGTTGAGCGGTTCCCGGCTGGCCGCGCAGCAAC
AGATGGAAGGCCTCCTGGCGCCGCACCGGCCCAAGGAGCCCGCGTGGTTCCTGGCCACCGTCGGCGTCTC
GCCCGACCACCAGGGCAAGGGTCTGGGCAGCGCCGTCGTGCTCCCCGGAGTGGAGGCGGCCGAGCGCGCC
GGGGTGCCCGCCTTCCTGGAGACATCCGCGCCCCGCAACCTCCCCTTCTACGAGCGGCTCGGCTTCACCG
TCACCGCCGACGTCGAGGTGCCCGAAGGACCGCGCACCTGGTGCATGACCCGCAAGCCCGGTGCCTGACA
CGTGCTACGAGATTTCGATTCCACCGCCGCCTTCTATGAAAGGTTGGGCTTCGGAATCGTTTTCCGGGAC
GCCGGCTGGATGATCCTCCAGCGCGGGGATCTCATGCTGGAGTTCTTCGCCCACCCCAACTTGTTTATTG
CAGCTTATAATGGTTACAAATAAAGCAATAGCATCACAAATTTCACAAATAAAGCATTTTTTTCACTGCA
TTCTAGTTGTGGTTTGTCCAAACTCATCAATGTATCTTATCATGTCTGTATACCGTCGACCTCTAGCTAG
AGCTTGGCGTAATCATGGTCATTACCAATGCTTAATCAGTGAGGCACCTATCTCAGCGATCTGTCTATTT
CGTTCATCCATAGTTGCCTGACTCCCCGTCGTGTAGATAACTACGATACGGGAGGGCTTACCATCTGGCC
CCAGCGCTGCGATGATACCGCGAGAACCACGCTCACCGGCTCCGGATTTATCAGCAATAAACCAGCCAGC
CGGAAGGGCCGAGCGCAGAAGTGGTCCTGCAACTTTATCCGCCTCCATCCAGTCTATTAATTGTTGCCGG
GAAGCTAGAGTAAGTAGTTCGCCAGTTAATAGTTTGCGCAACGTTGTTGCCATCGCTACAGGCATCGTGG
TGTCACGCTCGTCGTTTGGTATGGCTTCATTCAGCTCCGGTTCCCAACGATCAAGGCGAGTTACATGATC
CCCCATGTTGTGCAAAAAAGCGGTTAGCTCCTTCGGTCCTCCGATCGTTGTCAGAAGTAAGTTGGCCGCA
GTGTTATCACTCATGGTTATGGCAGCACTGCATAATTCTCTTACTGTCATGCCATCCGTAAGATGCTTTT
CTGTGACTGGTGAGTACTCAACCAAGTCATTCTGAGAATAGTGTATGCGGCGACCGAGTTGCTCTTGCCC
GGCGTCAATACGGGATAATACCGCGCCACATAGCAGAACTTTAAAAGTGCTCATCATTGGAAAACGTTCT
TCGGGGCGAAAACTCTCAAGGATCTTACCGCTGTTGAGATCCAGTTCGATGTAACCCACTCGTGCACCCA
ACTGATCTTCAGCATCTTTTACTTTCACCAGCGTTTCTGGGTGAGCAAAAACAGGAAGGCAAAATGCCGC
AAAAAAGGGAATAAGGGCGACACGGAAATGTTGAATACTCATATTCTTCCTT
Features (pLannotate 1.2.2; 25 found; start..end, strand, type, name):
    119..143     -  CDS            KanR (fragment): aminoglycoside phosphotransferase; aph(3')-Ia; confers resistance to kanamycin
    254..842     +  rep_origin     ori: high-copy-number ColE1/pMB1/pBR322/pUC origin of replication
   1067..1084    +  terminator     rrnB T2 terminator (fragment): transcription terminator T2 from the E. coli rrnB gene
   1109..1128    -  CDS            lacZα (fragment): LacZα fragment of β-galactosidase; lacZ fragment
   1584..1600    +  protein_bind   lac operator: The lac repressor binds to the lac operator to inhibit transcription in E. coli. This inhibition can be relieved by adding lactose or isopropyl-β-D-thiogalactopyranoside (IPTG). lac repressor encoded by lacI
   1843..2146    +  enhancer       CMV enhancer: human cytomegalovirus immediate early enhancer
   2147..2350    +  promoter       CMV promoter: human cytomegalovirus (CMV) immediate early promoter
   2486..2529    +  intron         CMV intron (fragment): modified intron A from human cytomegalovirus
   2581..2599    +  promoter       SP6 promoter: promoter for bacteriophage SP6 RNA polymerase
   2603..2640    +  CDS            IgH signal sequence (fragment): signal sequence from the mouse immunoglobulin heavy chain variable region
   2704..3045    +  CDS            B2M (sequence partly withheld): B2MG_CHLAE - Experimental evidence at protein level: Swiss-Prot protein existence level 1. Component of the class I major histocompatibility complex (MHC). Involved in the presentation of peptide antigens to the immune system. From Chlorocebus aethiops (Green monkey) (Cercopithecus aethiops).
   3094..3942    +  CDS            HLA-F (fragment): HLAF_HUMAN - Also known as HLA-5.4 From Homo sapiens (Human).
   4039..4218    +  CDS            Comp (fragment): COMP_RAT - Experimental evidence at protein level: Swiss-Prot protein existence level 1. May play a role in the structural integrity of cartilage via its interaction with other extracellular matrix proteins such as the collagens and fibronectin. Can mediate the interaction of chondrocytes with the cartilage extracellular matrix through interaction with cell surface integrin receptors. Could play a role in the pathogenesis of osteoarthritis. Potent suppressor of apoptosis in both primary chondrocytes and transformed cells. Suppresses apoptosis by blocking the activation of caspase-3 and by indu
   4206..5658    +  CDS            SEAP (fragment): secreted alkaline phosphatase from human placenta The natural enzyme has a C-terminal transmembrane sequence that is replaced by a GPI anchor.
   5683..5724    +  CDS            AviTag™ (fragment): peptide tag that allows for enzymatic biotinylation
   5728..5751    +  CDS            8xHis: 8xHis affinity tag
   5897..6008    +  polyA_signal   bGH poly(A) signal: bovine growth hormone polyadenylation signal
   6009..6117    +  rep_origin     f1 ori (fragment): f1 bacteriophage origin of replication; arrow indicates direction of (+) strand synthesis
   6131..6460    +  promoter       SV40 promoter: SV40 enhancer and early promoter
   6508..6555    +  promoter       EM7 promoter: synthetic bacterial promoter&nbsp
   6574..7173    +  CDS            PuroR (fragment): puromycin N-acetyltransferase; pac from Streptomyces; confers resistance to puromycin
   7183..7308    +  CDS            ble (fragment): BLE_KLEPN - Experimental evidence at protein level: Swiss-Prot protein existence level 1. Binding protein with a strong affinity to the bleomycin family of antibiotics. Binds to CL990; an antimitotic-antibiotic compound. From Klebsiella pneumoniae.
   7303..7424    +  polyA_signal   SV40 poly(A) signal: SV40 polyadenylation signal
   7477..8337    -  CDS            AmpR: β-lactamase; bla; confers resistance to ampicillin, carbenicillin, and related antibiotics
   8340..89      -  promoter       AmpR promoter (fragment) (across the origin): bla
