[The description below was written by a language model from this plasmid's Addgene catalogue record and pLannotate feature annotations shown in this document.]
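Description:
pD649-HAsp-HLA-F-COMP5AP-AviTag-9xHis is a mammalian expression plasmid built on the pD649 backbone for producing a secreted, multimerised form of the human HLA-F extracellular domain. It is maintained in E. coli at high copy through a ColE1/pUC-type origin and selected with ampicillin via the β-lactamase gene. The feature table also shows an SV40 promoter/EM7 promoter cassette driving a puromycin N-acetyltransferase sequence followed by an SV40 poly(A) signal, which could allow selection in mammalian cells, although the catalogue entry does not list this use. Short fragments of KanR, lacZα, ble and f1 ori are annotated and appear to be backbone remnants. The depositor notes that some plasmids in this collection may carry an IS4-like transposase element upstream of the CMV promoter; none is annotated here.

Expression is driven by the CMV enhancer/promoter with a CMV intron A fragment, and a downstream SP6 promoter provides a site for in vitro transcription and sequencing. The open reading frame begins with a signal sequence (named HAsp in the construct, annotated as resembling an IgH leader), followed by the insert cloned between preserved NotI and AscI sites. The annotation detects a β2-microglobulin coding region immediately upstream of the HLA-F fragment, suggesting a single-chain β2m–heavy-chain design, though the catalogue fields do not state this. Fused at the C terminus are a COMP coiled-coil segment, which pentamerises the protein to raise binding avidity, placental alkaline phosphatase as an enzymatic reporter, an AviTag for site-specific biotinylation and a polyhistidine tag for purification, ending at a bGH poly(A) signal. The plasmid belongs to a collection used to screen interactions among human cell-surface proteins.
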