Addgene plasmid #157398: pD649-HAsp-HLA-F-COMP5AP-AviTag-9xHis
Purpose: Mammalian expression of cell-surface protein extracellular domain fused to COMP5AP-AviTag-9xHis. Protein is secreted from cells.
Depositing lab: Chris Garcia. Depositing organization: Stanford University. Publication: A Human IgSF Cell-Surface Interactome Reveals a Complex Network of Protein-Protein Interactions. Wojtowicz WM, Vielmetter J, Fernandes RA, Siepe DH, Eastman CL, Chisholm GB, Cox S, Klock H, Anderson PW, Rue SM, Miller JJ, Glaser SM, Bragstad ML, Vance J, Lam AW, Lesley SA, Zinn K, Garcia KC. Cell. 2020 Aug 20;182(4):1027-1043.e17. doi: 10.1016/j.cell.2020.07.025. PubMed 32822567.
Backbone
  Vector backbone: pD649
  Backbone size w/o insert (bp): 7153
  Vector type: Mammalian Expression
Growth in bacteria
  Bacterial resistance: Ampicillin, 100 μg/mL
  Growth temperature: 37°C
  Growth strain: DH5alpha
  Copy number: High Copy
Gene/Insert
  Gene/Insert name: HLA-F (alt name: HLAF)
  Species: H. sapiens (human)
  Insert size (bp): 1194
  Entrez Gene: HLA-F (a.k.a. CDA12, HLA-5.4, HLA-CDA12, HLAF)
  Promoter: CMV/SP6
  Tag / fusion protein: COMP5AP-AviTag-9xHis (C terminal on backbone)
  Cloning method: Restriction Enzyme; 5′ cloning site GCGGCCGC (not destroyed); 3′ cloning site GGCGCGCC (not destroyed)
  Sequencing primers: 5′ ATTTAGGTGACACTATAG; 3′ CGTCGCACTCCATCACGGTG
Resource information
  A portion of this plasmid was derived from a plasmid made by: synthesis by ThermoFisher
Terms and licenses: Academic/Nonprofit Terms; Industry Terms: Not Available to Industry
Depositor comments: Some plasmids in this collection may have an IS4-like element ISVsa5 family transposase upstream of the CMV promoter.
How to cite: pD649-HAsp-HLA-F-COMP5AP-AviTag-9xHis was a gift from Chris Garcia (Addgene plasmid # 157398 ; http://n2t.net/addgene:157398 ; RRID:Addgene_157398)
