>Addgene plasmid #157398 | pD649-HAsp-HLA-F-COMP5AP-AviTag-9xHis | depositor partial sequence | sequence record 303906 | insert (extracellular domain)
[297 nt withheld, positions 1-297]
GGCGGAGGCGGATCTGGTGGCGGAGGAAGTGGCGGCGGAGGATCTGGATCTCACAGCCTGAGATACTTCA
GCACCGCCGTGTCCAGACCTGGAAGAGGCGAGCCTAGATATATCGCCGTGGAATACGTGGACGACACCCA
GTTTCTGAGATTCGACAGCGACGCCGCTATTCCCAGAATGGAACCCAGAGAGCCCTGGGTCGAGCAAGAG
GGACCTCAGTATTGGGAGTGGACCACCGGCTACGCCAAGGCCAATGCTCAGACAGATAGAGTGGCCCTGC
GGAACCTGCTGCGGAGATACAATCAGTCTGAGGCCGGCAGCCACACACTGCAGGGCATGAATGGCTGTGA
CATGGGCCCTGATGGCAGACTGCTGAGAGGCTATCACCAGCACGCCTACGACGGCAAGGACTACATCAGC
CTGAACGAGGACCTGCGGTCTTGGACAGCCGCTGATACAGTGGCCCAGATCACCCAGAGATTCTACGAGG
CCGAGGAATACGCCGAAGAGTTCCGGACATACCTGGAAGGCGAGTGCCTGGAACTGCTGCGCCGCTATCT
GGAAAACGGCAAAGAGACACTGCAGCGGGCCGATCCTCCTAAAGCTCACGTGGCCCACCATCCTATCAGC
GACCATGAGGCCACACTGAGATGTTGGGCCCTGGGCTTTTACCCTGCCGAGATCACACTGACCTGGCAGA
GAGATGGCGAGGAACAGACCCAGGATACCGAGCTGGTGGAAACAAGACCTGCCGGCGACGGCACCTTCCA
GAAATGGGCTGCTGTGGTTGTTCCTCCTGGCGAAGAACAGCGGTACACCTGTCACGTGCAGCACGAAGGA
CTGCCCCAGCCTCTGATTCTGAGATGGGAGCAGAGCCCTCAGCCTACAATCCCCATT
